>Addgene plasmid #27365 | pEN41A-T10M | depositor full sequence | sequence record 12912 | Author sequence
CTATACAAAGTTGGCATTATAAAAAAGCATTGCTTATCAATTTGTTGCAACGAACAGGTCACTATCAGTC
AAAATAAAATCATTATTTGGAGCTCCATGGTAGCGTTAACGCGGGCCCGAGCTTAAGACTGGCCGTCGTT
TTACAACGTCGTGACTGGGAAAACATCCATGCTAGCGTTAACGCGAGAGTAGGGAACTGCCAGGCATCAA
ATAAAACGAAAGGCTCAGTCGGAAGACTGGGCCTTTCGTTTTATCTGTTGTTTGTCGGTGAACGCTCTCC
TGAGTAGGACAAATCCGCCGGGAGCGGATTTGAACGTTGTGAAGCAACGGCCCGGAGGGTGGCGGGCAGG
ACGCCCGCCATAAACTGCCAGGCATCAAACTAAGCAGAAGGCCATCCTGACGGATGGCCTTTTTGCGTTT
CTACAAACTCTTCCTGGCTAGCGGTACGCGTATTAATTGCGTTGCGCTCACTGCCCGCTTTCCAGTCGGG
AAACCTGTCGTGCCAGCTGCATTAATGAATCGGCCAACGCGCGGGGAGAGGCGGTTTGCGTATTGGGCGC
TCTTCCGCTTCCTCGCTCACTGACTCGCTGCGCTCGGTCGTTCGGCTGCGGCGAGCGGTATCAGCTCACT
CAAAGGCGGTAATACGGTTATCCACAGAATCAGGGGATAACGCAGGAAAGAACATGTGAGCAAAAGGCCA
GCAAAAGGCCAGGAACCGTAAAAAGGCCGCGTTGCTGGCGTTTTTCCATAGGCTCCGCCCCCCTGACGAG
CATCACAAAAATCGACGCTCAAGTCAGAGGTGGCGAAACCCGACAGGACTATAAAGATACCAGGCGTTTC
CCCCTGGAAGCTCCCTCGTGCGCTCTCCTGTTCCGACCCTGCCGCTTACCGGATACCTGTCCGCCTTTCT
CCCTTCGGGAAGCGTGGCGCTTTCTCATAGCTCACGCTGTAGGTATCTCAGTTCGGTGTAGGTCGTTCGC
TCCAAGCTGGGCTGTGTGCACGAACCCCCCGTTCAGCCCGACCGCTGCGCCTTATCCGGTAACTATCGTC
TTGAGTCCAACCCGGTAAGACACGACTTATCGCCACTGGCAGCAGCCACTGGTAACAGGATTAGCAGAGC
GAGGTATGTAGGCGGTGCTACAGAGTTCTTGAAGTGGTGGCCTAACTACGGCTACACTAGAAGAACAGTA
TTTGGTATCTGCGCTCTGCTGAAGCCAGTTACCTTCGGAAAAAGAGTTGGTAGCTCTTGATCCGGCAAAC
AAACCACCGCTGGTAGCGGTGGTTTTTTTGTTTGCAAGCAGCAGATTACGCGCAGAAAAAAAGGATCTCA
AGAAGATCCTTTGATCTTTTCTACGGGGTCTGACGCTCAGTGGAACGAAAACTCACGTTAAGGGATTTTG
GTCATGAGATTATCAAAAAGGATCTTCACCTAGATCCTTTTAAATTAAAAATGAAGTTTTAAATCAATCT
AAAGTATATATGAGTAAACTTGGTCTGACAGTTACCAATGCTTAATCAGTGAGGCACCTATCTCAGCGAT
CTGTCTATTTCGTTCATCCATAGTTGCCTGACTCCCCGTCGTGTAGATAACTACGATACGGGAGGGCTTA
CCATCTGGCCCCAGTGCTGCAATGATACCGCGAGACCCACGCTCACCGGCTCCAGATTTATCAGCAATAA
ACCAGCCAGCCGGAAGGGCCGAGCGCAGAAGTGGTCCTGCAACTTTATCCGCCTCCATCCAGTCTATTAA
TTGTTGCCGGGAAGCTAGAGTAAGTAGTTCGCCAGTTAATAGTTTGCGCAACGTTGTTGCCATTGCTACA
GGCATCGTGGTGTCACGCTCGTCGTTTGGTATGGCTTCATTCAGCTCCGGTTCCCAACGATCAAGGCGAG
TTACATGATCCCCCATGTTGTGCAAAAAAGCGGTTAGCTCCTTCGGTCCTCCGATCGTTGTCAGAAGTAA
GTTGGCCGCAGTGTTATCACTCATGGTTATGGCAGCACTGCATAATTCTCTTACTGTCATGCCATCCGTA
AGATGCTTTTCTGTGACTGGTGAGTACTCAACCAAGTCATTCTGAGAATAGTGTATGCGGCGACCGAGTT
GCTCTTGCCCGGCGTCAATACGGGATAATACCGCGCCACATAGCAGAACTTTAAAAGTGCTCATCATTGG
AAAACGTTCTTCGGGGCGAAAACTCTCAAGGATCTTACCGCTGTTGAGATCCAGTTCGATGTAACCCACT
CGTGCACCCAACTGATCTTCAGCATCTTTTACTTTCACCAGCGTTTCTGGGTGAGCAAAAACAGGAAGGC
AAAATGCCGCAAAAAAGGGAATAAGGGCGACACGGAAATGTTGAATACTCATACTCTTCCTTTTTCAATA
TTATTGAAGCATTTATCAGGGTTATTGTCTCATGAGCGGATACATATTTGAATGTATTTAGAAAAATAAA
CAAATAGGGGTTCCGCGCACATTTCCCCGAAAAGTGCCACCTGACATCGCGGCCGCCCTGCAGCTCTAGA
GCTCGAATTCTACAGGTCACTAATACCATCTAAGTAGTTGATTCATAGTGACTGCATATGTTGTGTTTTA
CAGTATTATGTAGTCTGTTTTTTATGCAAAATCTAATTTAATATATTGATATTTATATCATTTTACGTTT
CTCGTTCAACTTTTTTGTACAAACTTGTCAGATCTCGTAATATTGGATCGTCGCACCGGGTTAAGCCTGG
AGTGCGGTGGTGCCTGGTCGGCATTTTCGCAGTCGAGGGCTCTCGTGTAGCCTGGGCGAGTTGCCGACGC
AGGCGACCCTCCTGCCACGGATCCGGTACCATCAGGAGGAATCACTTCGCAATGTCCCGCCTGGACAAGT
CCAAGGTCATCAACTCCGCCCTGGAGCTGCTGAACGAGGTCGGCATCGAGGGCCTGACCACCCGCAAGCT
GGCCCAGAAGCTGGGCGTCGAGCAGCCGACCCTGTACTGGCACGTCAAGAACAAGCGGGCCCTGCTCGAC
GCCCTGGCCATCGAGATGTTGGACCGCCACCACACCCACTTCTGCCCGCTGGAGGGCGAGAGCTGGCAGG
ACTTCCTGCGCAACAACGCCAAGAGCTTCCGCTGCGCCTTGCTGAGCCACCGCGACGGCGCCAAGGTGCA
CCTGGGCACCCGGCCGACCGAGAAGCAGTACGAGACCCTGGAGAACCAGTTGGCCTTCCTGTGCCAGCAG
GGCTTCTCGCTGGAGAACGCGTTGTACGCCCTGTCGGCCGTGGGCCACTTCACCCTGGGCTGCGTGTTGG
AGGACCAGGAGCACCAGGTCGCCAAGGAGGAGCGCGAGACCCCGACCACCGACAGCATGCCGCCGTTGCT
GCGCCAGGCCATCGAGCTGTTCGACCACCAGGGCGCCGAGCCGGCCTTCTTGTTCGGCCTGGAGCTGATC
ATCTGCGGCTTGGAGAAGCAGCTGAAGTGCGAGAGCGGCTCCTAATGACCATGGTGACCTCATGACTCGC
TAGCCAGCTGGGGACCCTAGAGGTCCCCTTGAAAAAATTTTTAAAATAAAAAAGGGGACCTCTAGGGTCC
CCAATTAAATAGTTAACACTAGTATTTAAATCAATTGATGCATATTAATTAAATCGATACCGTCGACCTC
GAGGGGGGGCCCCCGGGGATCATCGAGCCGAGAACGTTATCGAAGTTGGTCATGCAACTTTT
Features (pLannotate 1.2.2; 12 found; start..end, strand, type, name):
      1..88      -  protein_bind   attL4 (fragment): mutant version of attL; recombination site for the Gateway® LR reaction LR Clonase™
    128..164     +  CDS            lacZα (fragment): LacZα fragment of β-galactosidase; lacZ fragment
    211..254     -  terminator     rrnB T1 terminator: Escherichia coli rrnB; transcription terminator T1 from the E. coli rrnB gene
    386..413     +  terminator     rrnB T2 terminator: transcription terminator T2 from the E. coli rrnB gene
    468..560     -  CDS            lacI (fragment): lac repressor; lacI; The lac repressor binds to the lac operator to inhibit transcription in E. coli. This inhibition can be relieved by adding lactose or isopropyl-β-D-thiogalactopyranoside (IPTG).
    743..1331    -  rep_origin     ori: high-copy-number ColE1/pMB1/pBR322/pUC origin of replication
   1502..2362    -  CDS            AmpR: β-lactamase; bla; confers resistance to ampicillin, carbenicillin, and related antibiotics
   2363..2467    -  promoter       AmpR promoter: bla
   2564..2688    -  protein_bind   attR1: mutant version of attR; recombination site for the Gateway® LR reaction LR Clonase™
   2852..3472    +  CDS            tetR: TETR2_ECOLX - Experimental evidence at protein level: Swiss-Prot protein existence level 1. TetR is the repressor of the tetracycline resistance element; its N-terminal region forms a helix-turn-helix structure and binds DNA. Binding of tetracycline to TetR reduces the repressor affinity for the tetracycline resistance gene (tetA) promoter operator sites. From Escherichia coli.
   3623..3652    +  misc_feature   MCS (fragment): pBluescript multiple cloning site
   3695..13      -  protein_bind   attB4 (across the origin): mutant version of attB; core recombination site for the Gateway® BP reaction BP Clonase™
