[The description below was written by a language model from this plasmid's Addgene catalogue record and pLannotate feature annotations shown in this document.]
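Description:
pEN41A-T10M is a small (about 3.7 kb) Gateway-format plasmid built on the pDO41A backbone and catalogued as a bacterial expression/Gateway donor vector. The "pEN" name and the annotated recombination sites suggest it functions as an entry clone for multisite Gateway assembly. It is maintained in E. coli through a high-copy ColE1/pUC-type origin and selected with ampicillin via the bla (AmpR) gene and its native promoter. The feature table also picks up short remnants of lacZα, lacI and a pBluescript polylinker. The rrnB T1 and T2 terminators are present as well, and they probably insulate the cassette from read-through transcription originating in the backbone.

The payload is a roughly 1 kb insert named tetR(sB), annotated as a complete open reading frame matching the E. coli class B Tet repressor. TetR binds tet operator sequences through its N-terminal helix-turn-helix domain and releases them when tetracycline-type inducers bind, which makes it the standard regulator for inducible gene control. The insert lies between an attR1 site and an attL4 site (with an overlapping attB4 core annotated across the sequence origin). This arrangement should allow LR-type recombination to move the repressor cassette, alongside other entry modules, into a destination vector. The record does not state which promoter drives tetR, and no promoter is annotated in the roughly 160 bp upstream of the coding sequence. The associated publication concerns the parallel analysis of Mycobacterium tuberculosis knockdown mutants, so the plasmid most likely supplies the repressor module for assembling tetracycline-regulated gene-silencing constructs for mycobacteria. The repository noted a single-nucleotide mismatch near the attR1 boundary relative to the depositor's sequence.
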