Addgene plasmid #27365: pEN41A-T10M
Depositing lab: Dirk Schnappinger. Depositing organization: Cornell University. Publication: Simultaneous analysis of multiple Mycobacterium tuberculosis knockdown mutants in vitro and in vivo. Blumenthal A, Trujillo C, Ehrt S, Schnappinger D. PLoS One. 2010 Dec 22;5(12):e15667. doi: 10.1371/journal.pone.0015667. PubMed 21203517.
Backbone
  Vector backbone: pDO41A
  Backbone manufacturer: N/A
  Backbone size w/o insert (bp): 2695
  Vector type: Bacterial Expression ; Gateway Donor Vector
Growth in bacteria
  Bacterial resistance: Ampicillin, 100 μg/mL
  Growth temperature: 37°C
  Growth strain: DH5alpha
  Growth instructions: MACH 1, 37C
  Copy number: Unknown
Gene/Insert
  Gene/Insert name: tetR(sB) (alt name: N/A)
  Insert size (bp): 1009
  Mutation: N/A
  Cloning method: Gateway Cloning
  Sequencing primers: 5′ N/A; 3′ N/A
Terms and licenses: Academic/Nonprofit Terms; Industry Terms: Not Available to Industry
Depositor comments: Addgene's sequencing results found a single nucleotide mismatch at bp# 2561 when compared to the full sequence information provided by the depositing laboratory.
How to cite: pEN41A-T10M was a gift from Dirk Schnappinger (Addgene plasmid # 27365 ; http://n2t.net/addgene:27365 ; RRID:Addgene_27365)
