>Addgene plasmid #27365 | pEN41A-T10M | addgene partial sequence | sequence record 33739 | 27365 with M13pUC-fwd
TTAACGCTACCATGGAGCTCCAAATAATGATTTTATTTTGACTGATAGTGACCTGTTCGTTGCAACAAAT
TGATAAGCAATGCTTTTTTATAATGCCAACTTTGTATAGAAAAGTTGCATGACCAACTTCGATAACGTTC
TCGGCTCGATGATCCCCGGGGGCCCCCCCTCGAGGTCGACGGTATCGATTTAATTAATATGCATCAATTG
ATTTAAATACTAGTGTTAACTATTTAATTGGGGACCCTAGAGGTCCCCTTTTTTATTTTAAAAATTTTTT
CAAGGGGACCTCTAGGGTCCCCAGCTGGCTAGCGAGTCATGAGGTCACCATGGTCATTAGGAGCCGCTCT
CGCACTTCAGCTGCTTCTCCAAGCCGCAGATGATCAGCTCCAGGCCGAACAAGAAGGCCGGCTCGGCGCC
CTGGTGGTCGAACAGCTCGATGGCCTGGCGCAGCAACGGCGGCATGCTGTCGGTGGTCGGGGTCTCGCGC
TCCTCCTTGGCGACCTGGTGCTCCTGGTCCTCCAACACGCAGCCCAGGGTGAAGTGGCCCACGGCCGACA
GGGCGTACAACGCGTTCTCCAGCGAGAAGCCCTGCTGGCACAGGAAGGCCAACTGGTTCTCCAGGGTCTC
GTACTGCTTCTCGGTCGGCCGGGTGCCCAGGTGCACCTTGGCGCCGTCGCGGTGGCTCAGCAAGGCGCAG
CGGAAGCTCTT
