>Addgene plasmid #27365 | pEN41A-T10M | addgene partial sequence | sequence record 33740 | 27365 with Amp-R
TCTCAAGGATCTTACCGCTGTTGAGATCCAGTTCGATGTAACCCACTCGTGCACCCAACTGATCTTCAGC
ATCTTTTACTTTCACCAGCGTTTCTGGGTGAGCAAAAACAGGAAGGCAAAATGCCGCAAAAAAGGGAATA
AGGGCGACACGGAAATGTTGAATACTCATACTCTTCCTTTTTCAATATTATTGAAGCATTTATCAGGGTT
ATTGTCTCATGAGCGGATACATATTTGAATGTATTTAGAAAAATAAACAAATAGGGGTTCCGCGCACATT
TCCCCGAAAAGTGCCACCTGACATCGCGGCCGCCCTGCAGCTCTAGAGCTCGAATTCTACAGGTCACTAA
TACCATCTAAGTAGTTGGTTCATAGTGACTGCATATGTTGTGTTTTACAGTATTATGTAGTCTGTTTTTT
ATGCAAAATCTAATTTAATATATTGATATTTATATCATTTTACGTTTCTCGTTCAACTTTTTTGTACAAA
CTTGTCAGATCTCGTAATATTGGATCGTCGCACCGGGTTAAGCCTGGAGTGCGGTGGTGCCTGGTCGGCA
TTTTCGCAGTCGAGGGCTCTCGTGTAGCCTGGGCGAGTTGCCGACGCAGGCGACCCTCCTGCCACGGATC
CGGTACCATCAGGAGGAATCACTTCGCAATGTCCCGCCTGGACAAGTCCAAGGTCATCAACTCCGCCCTG
GAGCTGCTG
